Addgene plasmid #224388: pLenti_CMV_Puro_SFB_GNB1L_WD 7 deletion
Purpose: Lenti plasmid for generating GNB1L _WD 7 domain depleted expressing stable cell lines
Depositing lab: Junjie Chen. Depositing organization: University of Texas MD Anderson Cancer Center. Publication: FACS-based genome-wide CRISPR screens define key regulators of DNA damage signaling pathways. Huang M, Yao F, Nie L, Wang C, Su D, Zhang H, Li S, Tang M, Feng X, Yu B, Chen Z, Wang S, Yin L, Mou L, Hart T, Chen J. Mol Cell. 2023 Aug 3;83(15):2810-2828.e6. doi: 10.1016/j.molcel.2023.07.004. PubMed 37541219.
Backbone
  Vector backbone: pLenti-CMV-Puro
  Vector type: Mammalian Expression, Bacterial Expression
  Selectable markers: Puromycin
Growth in bacteria
  Bacterial resistance: Ampicillin, 100 μg/mL
  Growth temperature: 37°C
  Growth strain: NEB Stable
  Copy number: High Copy
Gene/Insert
  Gene/Insert name: GNB1L
  Species: H. sapiens (human)
  Mutation: WD 7 domain deleted (aa 286-323)
  Entrez Gene: GNB1L (a.k.a. DGCRK3, FKSG1, GY2, WDR14, WDVCF)
  Cloning method: Gateway Cloning
Terms and licenses: Academic/Nonprofit Terms; Industry Terms: Not Available to Industry
How to cite: pLenti_CMV_Puro_SFB_GNB1L_WD 7 deletion was a gift from Junjie Chen (Addgene plasmid # 224388 ; http://n2t.net/addgene:224388 ; RRID:Addgene_224388)
