[The description below was written by a language model from this plasmid's Addgene catalogue record and pLannotate feature annotations shown in this document.]
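Description:
pLenti_CMV_Puro_SFB_GNB1L_WD 7 deletion is a third-generation-style HIV-1 lentiviral transfer plasmid built on the pLenti-CMV-Puro backbone, designed to make mammalian cell lines that stably express a truncated form of human GNB1L. In bacteria it is maintained through a high-copy ColE1/pUC-type origin with ampicillin resistance (AmpR). An f1 origin, an SV40 origin and remnants of lac/lacZα sequences are also annotated in the backbone. The viral portion begins with an RSV promoter fused to a truncated 5' LTR, which drives Tat-independent production of the genomic RNA in packaging cells. This is followed by the Ψ packaging signal with a gag fragment, the Rev response element for nuclear export of the unspliced RNA, and the cPPT/CTS, which aids nuclear import of the reverse-transcribed genome. A truncated downstream LTR and an SV40 polyadenylation signal close the transfer cassette.

Within the LTRs, the CMV enhancer/promoter drives an N-terminal SFB triple tag, annotated as S-tag, a FLAG epitope and the streptavidin-binding peptide. The tag lies upstream of the GNB1L open reading frame, which was inserted by Gateway recombination and is flanked by attB1 and attB2 remnants. According to the record, the insert lacks the seventh WD repeat (amino acids 286–323). A WPRE downstream of the insert enhances transcript stability and expression. A separate mouse PGK promoter drives puromycin N-acetyltransferase, allowing selection of transduced cells. The SFB tag supports detection and tandem affinity purification, so this domain-deletion mutant is suited to mapping which regions of GNB1L are needed for its interactions or function. The associated publication concerns regulators of DNA damage signalling.
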