Features (pLannotate 1.2.2; 35 found; start..end, strand, type, name):
      1..122     +  rep_origin     RSF ori (fragment): Plasmids containing the RSF 1030 origin of replication can be propagated in E. coli cells that contain additional plasmids with compatible origins.
    124..216     +  CDS            lacI (fragment): lac repressor; lacI; The lac repressor binds to the lac operator to inhibit transcription in E. coli. This inhibition can be relieved by adding lactose or isopropyl-β-D-thiogalactopyranoside (IPTG).
    229..250     +  protein_bind   CAP binding site: CAP binding activates transcription in the presence of cAMP. E. coli catabolite activator protein
    265..295     +  promoter       lac promoter: promoter for the E. coli lac operon
    303..319     +  protein_bind   lac operator: The lac repressor binds to the lac operator to inhibit transcription in E. coli. This inhibition can be relieved by adding lactose or isopropyl-β-D-thiogalactopyranoside (IPTG). lac repressor encoded by lacI
    364..382     +  promoter       T3 promoter: promoter for bacteriophage T3 RNA polymerase
    410..636     +  promoter       RSV promoter: Rous sarcoma virus enhancer/promoter
    637..817     +  LTR            5' LTR (truncated): truncated 5' long terminal repeat (LTR) from HIV-1
    864..989     +  misc_feature   HIV-1 Ψ: packaging signal of human immunodeficiency virus type 1
    973..1336    +  CDS            HIV-1 gag (fragment): gag protein from human immunodeficiency virus 1; gag
   1482..1715    +  misc_feature   RRE: The Rev response element (RRE) of HIV-1 allows for Rev-dependent mRNA export from the nucleus to the cytoplasm.
   2092..2192    +  CDS            Rev (fragment): human immunodeficiency virus 1 (HIV-1) Rev protein; rev; enhances nuclear export of unspliced and incompletely spliced viral mRNAs
   2211..2327    +  misc_feature   cPPT/CTS: central polypurine tract and central termination sequence of HIV-1
   2350..2653    +  enhancer       CMV enhancer: human cytomegalovirus immediate early enhancer
   2654..2857    +  promoter       CMV promoter: human cytomegalovirus (CMV) immediate early promoter
   2933..2977    +  CDS            S-Tag: affinity and epitope tag derived from pancreatic ribonuclease A
   3026..3054    +  CDS            3xFLAG (fragment): three tandem FLAG® epitope tags
   3071..3184    +  CDS            SBP: streptavidin-binding peptide selected from a peptide library; binds streptavidin with nanomolar affinity (Keefe et al., 2001)
   3215..3244    +  misc_feature   MCS (fragment): multiple cloning site
   3291..3308    +  protein_bind   attB1 (fragment): mutant version of attB; core recombination site for the Gateway® BP reaction BP Clonase™
   3317..4297    +  CDS            GNB1L: GNB1L_HUMAN - Also known as GY2, KIAA1645, WDR14. Experimental evidence at protein level: Swiss-Prot protein existence level 1. From Homo sapiens (Human).
   4302..4319    -  protein_bind   attB2 (fragment): mutant version of attB; core recombination site for the Gateway® BP reaction BP Clonase™
   4351..4939    +  misc_feature   WPRE: woodchuck hepatitis virus posttranscriptional regulatory element
   4953..5452    +  promoter       PGK promoter: mouse phosphoglycerate kinase 1 promoter
   5473..6072    +  CDS            PuroR: puromycin N-acetyltransferase; pac from Streptomyces alboniger; confers resistance to puromycin
   6140..6277    +  CDS            nef (fragment): NEF_HV1LA - Experimental evidence at protein level: Swiss-Prot protein existence level 1. Extracellular Nef protein targets CD4(+) T-lymphocytes for apoptosis by interacting with CXCR4 surface receptors. From Human immunodeficiency virus type 1 group M subtype B (isolate Lai) (HIV-1).
   6263..6443    +  LTR            5' LTR (truncated): truncated 5' long terminal repeat (LTR) from HIV-1
   6515..6636    +  polyA_signal   SV40 poly(A) signal: SV40 polyadenylation signal
   6676..6811    +  rep_origin     SV40 ori: SV40 origin of replication
   6832..6850    -  promoter       T7 promoter: promoter for bacteriophage T7 RNA polymerase
   6858..7013    +  CDS            lacZα (fragment): LacZα fragment of β-galactosidase; lacZ fragment
   7018..7446    +  rep_origin     f1 ori (sequence partly withheld): f1 bacteriophage origin of replication; arrow indicates direction of (+) strand synthesis
   7499..7603    +  promoter       AmpR promoter: bla
   7604..8464    +  CDS            AmpR: β-lactamase; bla; confers resistance to ampicillin, carbenicillin, and related antibiotics
   8635..9223    +  rep_origin     ori: high-copy-number ColE1/pMB1/pBR322/pUC origin of replication
>Addgene plasmid #224388 | pLenti_CMV_Puro_SFB_GNB1L_WD 7 deletion | addgene full sequence | sequence record 448298 | Addgene NGS Result
GTTCTTTCCTGCGTTATCCCCTGATTCTGTGGATAACCGTATTACCGCCTTTGAGTGAGCTGATACCGCT
CGCCGCAGCCGAACGACCGAGCGCAGCGAGTCAGTGAGCGAGGAAGCGGAAGAGCGCCCAATACGCAAAC
CGCCTCTCCCCGCGCGTTGGCCGATTCATTAATGCAGCTGGCACGACAGGTTTCCCGACTGGAAAGCGGG
CAGTGAGCGCAACGCAATTAATGTGAGTTAGCTCACTCATTAGGCACCCCAGGCTTTACACTTTATGCTT
CCGGCTCGTATGTTGTGTGGAATTGTGAGCGGATAACAATTTCACACAGGAAACAGCTATGACCATGATT
ACGCCAAGCGCGCAATTAACCCTCACTAAAGGGAACAAAAGCTGGAGCTGCAAGCTTAATGTAGTCTTAT
GCAATACTCTTGTAGTCTTGCAACATGGTAACGATGAGTTAGCAACATGCCTTACAAGGAGAGAAAAAGC
ACCGTGCATGCCGATTGGTGGAAGTAAGGTGGTACGATCGTGCCTTATTAGGAAGGCAACAGACGGGTCT
GACATGGATTGGACGAACCACTGAATTGCCGCATTGCAGAGATATTGTATTTAAGTGCCTAGCTCGATAC
ATAAACGGGTCTCTCTGGTTAGACCAGATCTGAGCCTGGGAGCTCTCTGGCTAACTAGGGAACCCACTGC
TTAAGCCTCAATAAAGCTTGCCTTGAGTGCTTCAAGTAGTGTGTGCCCGTCTGTTGTGTGACTCTGGTAA
CTAGAGATCCCTCAGACCCTTTTAGTCAGTGTGGAAAATCTCTAGCAGTGGCGCCCGAACAGGGACTTGA
AAGCGAAAGGGAAACCAGAGGAGCTCTCTCGACGCAGGACTCGGCTTGCTGAAGCGCGCACGGCAAGAGG
CGAGGGGCGGCGACTGGTGAGTACGCCAAAAATTTTGACTAGCGGAGGCTAGAAGGAGAGAGATGGGTGC
GAGAGCGTCAGTATTAAGCGGGGGAGAATTAGATCGCGATGGGAAAAAATTCGGTTAAGGCCAGGGGGAA
AGAAAAAATATAAATTAAAACATATAGTATGGGCAAGCAGGGAGCTAGAACGATTCGCAGTTAATCCTGG
CCTGTTAGAAACATCAGAAGGCTGTAGACAAATACTGGGACAGCTACAACCATCCCTTCAGACAGGATCA
GAAGAACTTAGATCATTATATAATACAGTAGCAACCCTCTATTGTGTGCATCAAAGGATAGAGATAAAAG
ACACCAAGGAAGCTTTAGACAAGATAGAGGAAGAGCAAAACAAAAGTAAGACCACCGCACAGCAAGCGGC
CGCTGATCTTCAGACCTGGAGGAGGAGATATGAGGGACAATTGGAGAAGTGAATTATATAAATATAAAGT
AGTAAAAATTGAACCATTAGGAGTAGCACCCACCAAGGCAAAGAGAAGAGTGGTGCAGAGAGAAAAAAGA
GCAGTGGGAATAGGAGCTTTGTTCCTTGGGTTCTTGGGAGCAGCAGGAAGCACTATGGGCGCAGCGTCAA
TGACGCTGACGGTACAGGCCAGACAATTATTGTCTGGTATAGTGCAGCAGCAGAACAATTTGCTGAGGGC
TATTGAGGCGCAACAGCATCTGTTGCAACTCACAGTCTGGGGCATCAAGCAGCTCCAGGCAAGAATCCTG
GCTGTGGAAAGATACCTAAAGGATCAACAGCTCCTGGGGATTTGGGGTTGCTCTGGAAAACTCATTTGCA
CCACTGCTGTGCCTTGGAATGCTAGTTGGAGTAATAAATCTCTGGAACAGATTTGGAATCACACGACCTG
GATGGAGTGGGACAGAGAAATTAACAATTACACAAGCTTAATACACTCCTTAATTGAAGAATCGCAAAAC
CAGCAAGAAAAGAATGAACAAGAATTATTGGAATTAGATAAATGGGCAAGTTTGTGGAATTGGTTTAACA
TAACAAATTGGCTGTGGTATATAAAATTATTCATAATGATAGTAGGAGGCTTGGTAGGTTTAAGAATAGT
TTTTGCTGTACTTTCTATAGTGAATAGAGTTAGGCAGGGATATTCACCATTATCGTTTCAGACCCACCTC
CCAACCCCGAGGGGACCCGACAGGCCCGAAGGAATAGAAGAAGAAGGTGGAGAGAGAGACAGAGACAGAT
CCATTCGATTAGTGAACGGATCTCGACGGTATCGGTTAACTTTTAAAAGAAAAGGGGGGATTGGGGGGTA
CAGTGCAGGGGAAAGAATAGTAGACATAATAGCAACAGACATACAAACTAAAGAATTACAAAAACAAATT
ACAAAATTCAAAATTTTATCGATAAGCTTGGGAGTTCCGCGTTACATAACTTACGGTAAATGGCCCGCCT
GGCTGACCGCCCAACGACCCCCGCCCATTGACGTCAATAATGACGTATGTTCCCATAGTAACGCCAATAG
GGACTTTCCATTGACGTCAATGGGTGGAGTATTTACGGTAAACTGCCCACTTGGCAGTACATCAAGTGTA
TCATATGCCAAGTACGCCCCCTATTGACGTCAATGACGGTAAATGGCCCGCCTGGCATTATGCCCAGTAC
ATGACCTTATGGGACTTTCCTACTTGGCAGTACATCTACGTATTAGTCATCGCTATTACCATGGTGATGC
GGTTTTGGCAGTACATCAATGGGCGTGGATAGCGGTTTGACTCACGGGGATTTCCAAGTCTCCACCCCAT
TGACGTCAATGGGAGTTTGTTTTGGCACCAAAATCAACGGGACTTTCCAAAATGTCGTAACAACTCCGCC
CCATTGACGCAAATGGGCGGTAGGCGTGTACGGTGGGAGGTCTATATAAGCAGAGCTCGTTTAGTGAACC
GTCAGATCGCCTGGAGACGCCATCCACGCTGTTTTGACCTCCATAGAAGACACCGACTCATGAAAGAAAC
CGCTGCTGCTAAATTCGAACGCCAGCACATGGACAGCGGAGCCGGCGCAGGAGCCGGCGCTGACGCGCCT
GACTACAAAGACGATGACGACAAGGGAGATTACAAGGATGACGATGACAAAGGCGCGTCGATGGACGAGA
AGACCACCGGCTGGCGGGGCGGCCACGTGGTGGAGGGCCTGGCCGGCGAGCTGGAGCAGCTGCGGGCCAG
GCTGGAGCACCACCCTCAGGGCCAGCGGGAGCCCTCCGGCGGCTGCAAGCTGGGCGGCGCGCCTGAATTC
TGCAGTCGACGGTACCGCGGGCCCATCGCTCGAGAGATAGTCCAGTGTGGTGGAATTCTGCAGATATCAA
CAAGTTTGTACAAAAAAGTTGGCACCATGACGGCCCCCTGCCCGCCGCCACCTCCAGACCCCCAGTTTGT
CCTCCGAGGCACCCAGTCACCGGTGCATGCGCTGCACTTCTGCGAAGGAGCCCAGGCTCAGGGGCGCCCG
CTCCTCTTCTCAGGGTCTCAGAGTGGCCTGGTACACATCTGGAGCCTGCAGACGCGGAGAGCGGTTACCA
CCCTGGATGGCCACGGCGGCCAGTGTGTGACCTGGCTGCAGACGCTGCCCCAGGGGCGCCAGCTCCTCAG
TCAGGGCCGGGACCTGAAGCTGTGCCTGTGGGACCTCGCGGAGGGCAGGAGCGCTGTCGTGGACTCCGTG
TGCTTGGAGAGTGTGGGCTTCTGCCGGAGCAGCATCCTGGCCGGGGGCCAGCCACGCTGGACGCTTGCCG
TGCCAGGGAGGGGCAGCGACGAGGTTCAGATTCTGGAGATGCCCTCCAAGACGTCAGTGTGCGCCCTGAA
GCCGAAGGCAGATGCCAAGCTGGGCATGCCCATGTGCCTGCGGCTGTGGCAGGCCGACTGCAGCTCCCGC
CCACTCCTTCTGGCCGGCTATGAGGATGGATCGGTGGTCCTGTGGGACGTCTCTGAGCAGAAGGTGTGCA
GCCGCATCGCCTGCCATGAGGAGCCCGTCATGGACCTTGACTTTGACTCCCAGAAGGCCAGGGGCATCTC
AGGCTCCGCGGGGAAGGCGCTGGCTGTCTGGAGCCTGGACTGGCAGCAGGCCCTGCAGGTGCGTGGGACT
CATGAACTCACCAATCCCGGGATCGCCGAGGTCACGATCCGGCCAGATCGCAAGATCCTGGCCACCGCAG
GCTGGGACCACCGCATCCGCGTGTTCCACTGGCGGACGATGCAGCCACTGGCCGTGCTGGCCTTCCACAG
CGCCGCTGTCCAGTGCGTGGCCTTCACCGCCGATGGCTTGCTGGCCGCGGGCTCCAAGGATCAGCGGATC
AGCCTCTGGTCACTCTACCCACGCGCACCAACTTTCTTGTACAAAGTGGTTGATATCCAGCACAGTGGCG
GCCGCTCGACAATCAACCTCTGGATTACAAAATTTGTGAAAGATTGACTGGTATTCTTAACTATGTTGCT
CCTTTTACGCTATGTGGATACGCTGCTTTAATGCCTTTGTATCATGCTATTGCTTCCCGTATGGCTTTCA
TTTTCTCCTCCTTGTATAAATCCTGGTTGCTGTCTCTTTATGAGGAGTTGTGGCCCGTTGTCAGGCAACG
TGGCGTGGTGTGCACTGTGTTTGCTGACGCAACCCCCACTGGTTGGGGCATTGCCACCACCTGTCAGCTC
CTTTCCGGGACTTTCGCTTTCCCCCTCCCTATTGCCACGGCGGAACTCATCGCCGCCTGCCTTGCCCGCT
GCTGGACAGGGGCTCGGCTGTTGGGCACTGACAATTCCGTGGTGTTGTCGGGGAAGCTGACGTCCTTTCC
ATGGCTGCTCGCCTGTGTTGCCACCTGGATTCTGCGCGGGACGTCCTTCTGCTACGTCCCTTCGGCCCTC
AATCCAGCGGACCTTCCTTCCCGCGGCCTGCTGCCGGCTCTGCGGCCTCTTCCGCGTCTTCGCCTTCGCC
CTCAGACGAGTCGGATCTCCCTTTGGGCCGCCTCCCCGCCTGGAATTCTACCGGGTAGGGGAGGCGCTTT
TCCCAAGGCAGTCTGGAGCATGCGCTTTAGCAGCCCCGCTGGGCACTTGGCGCTACACAAGTGGCCTCTG
GCCTCGCACACATTCCACATCCACCGGTAGGCGCCAACCGGCTCCGTTCTTTGGTGGCCCCTTCGCGCCA
CCTTCTACTCCTCCCCTAGTCAGGAAGTTCCCCCCCGCCCCGCAGCTCGCGTCGTGCAGGACGTGACAAA
TGGAAGTAGCACGTCTCACTAGTCTCGTGCAGATGGACAGCACCGCTGAGCAATGGAAGCGGGTAGGCCT
TTGGGGCAGCGGCCAATAGCAGCTTTGCTCCTTCGCTTTCTGGGCTCAGAGGCTGGGAAGGGGTGGGTCC
GGGGGCGGGCTCAGGGGCGGGCTCAGGGGCGGGGCGGGCGCCCGAAGGTCCTCCGGAGGCCCGGCATTCT
GCACGCTTCAAAAGCGCACGTCTGCCGCGCTGTTCTCCTCTTCCTCATCTCCGGGCCTTTCGACCTGCAG
CCCAAGCTTACCATGACCGAGTACAAGCCCACGGTGCGCCTCGCCACCCGCGACGACGTCCCCAGGGCCG
TACGCACCCTCGCCGCCGCGTTCGCCGACTACCCCGCCACGCGCCACACCGTCGATCCGGACCGCCACAT
CGAGCGGGTCACCGAGCTGCAAGAACTCTTCCTCACGCGCGTCGGGCTCGACATCGGCAAGGTGTGGGTC
GCGGACGACGGCGCCGCGGTGGCGGTCTGGACCACGCCGGAGAGCGTCGAAGCGGGGGCGGTGTTCGCCG
AGATCGGCCCGCGCATGGCCGAGTTGAGCGGTTCCCGGCTGGCCGCGCAGCAACAGATGGAAGGCCTCCT
GGCGCCGCACCGGCCCAAGGAGCCCGCGTGGTTCCTGGCCACCGTCGGCGTCTCGCCCGACCACCAGGGC
AAGGGTCTGGGCAGCGCCGTCGTGCTCCCCGGAGTGGAGGCGGCCGAGCGCGCCGGGGTGCCCGCCTTCC
TGGAGACCTCCGCGCCCCGCAACCTCCCCTTCTACGAGCGGCTCGGCTTCACCGTCACCGCCGACGTCGA
GGTGCCCGAAGGACCGCGCACCTGGTGCATGACCCGCAAGCCCGGTGCCTGACGCCCGCCCCACGACCCG
CAGCGCCCGACCGAAAGGAGCGCACGACCCCATGCATCTCGAGGGCCCGGTACCTTTAAGACCAATGACT
TACAAGGCAGCTGTAGATCTTAGCCACTTTTTAAAAGAAAAGGGGGGACTGGAAGGGCTAGCTCACTCCC
AACGAAGACAAGATCTGCTTTTTGCTTGTACTGGGTCTCTCTGGTTAGACCAGATCTGAGCCTGGGAGCT
CTCTGGCTAACTAGGGAACCCACTGCTTAAGCCTCAATAAAGCTTGCCTTGAGTGCTTCAAGTAGTGTGT
GCCCGTCTGTTGTGTGACTCTGGTAACTAGAGATCCCTCAGACCCTTTTAGTCAGTGTGGAAAATCTCTA
GCAGTAGTAGTTCATGTCATCTTATTATTCAGTATTTATAACTTGCAAAGAAATGAATATCAGAGAGTGA
GAGGAACTTGTTTATTGCAGCTTATAATGGTTACAAATAAAGCAATAGCATCACAAATTTCACAAATAAA
GCATTTTTTTCACTGCATTCTAGTTGTGGTTTGTCCAAACTCATCAATGTATCTTATCATGTCTGGCTCT
AGCTATCCCGCCCCTAACTCCGCCCATCCCGCCCCTAACTCCGCCCAGTTCCGCCCATTCTCCGCCCCAT
GGCTGACTAATTTTTTTTATTTATGCAGAGGCCGAGGCCGCCTCGGCCTCTGAGCTATTCCAGAAGTAGT
GAGGAGGCTTTTTTGGAGGCCTAGGGACGTACCCAATTCGCCCTATAGTGAGTCGTATTACGCGCGCTCA
CTGGCCGTCGTTTTACAACGTCGTGACTGGGAAAACCCTGGCGTTACCCAACTTAATCGCCTTGCAGCAC
ATCCCCCTTTCGCCAGCTGGCGTAATAGCGAAGAGGCCCGCACCGATCGCCCTTCCCAACAGTTGCGCAG
CCTGAATGGCGAATGGG
[124 nt withheld, positions 7018-7141]
C
[91 nt withheld, positions 7143-7233]
A
[49 nt withheld, positions 7235-7283]
CCTTTGACGTTGGAGTCCACGTTCTTT
[37 nt withheld, positions 7311-7347]
ACCCTATCTCGGTCTATTCTTTTGATTTATAAGGGATTTTGCCGATTTCGGCCTATTGGTTAAAAAATGA
GCTGATTTAACAAAAATTTAACGCGAATTTTAACAAAATATTAACGCTTACAATTTAGGTGGCACTTTTC
GGGGAAATGTGCGCGGAACCCCTATTTGTTTATTTTTCTAAATACATTCAAATATGTATCCGCTCATGAG
ACAATAACCCTGATAAATGCTTCAATAATATTGAAAAAGGAAGAGTATGAGTATTCAACATTTCCGTGTC
GCCCTTATTCCCTTTTTTGCGGCATTTTGCCTTCCTGTTTTTGCTCACCCAGAAACGCTGGTGAAAGTAA
AAGATGCTGAAGATCAGTTGGGTGCACGAGTGGGTTACATCGAACTGGATCTCAACAGCGGTAAGATCCT
TGAGAGTTTTCGCCCCGAAGAACGTTTTCCAATGATGAGCACTTTTAAAGTTCTGCTATGTGGCGCGGTA
TTATCCCGTATTGACGCCGGGCAAGAGCAACTCGGTCGCCGCATACACTATTCTCAGAATGACTTGGTTG
AGTACTCACCAGTCACAGAAAAGCATCTTACGGATGGCATGACAGTAAGAGAATTATGCAGTGCTGCCAT
AACCATGAGTGATAACACTGCGGCCAACTTACTTCTGACAACGATCGGAGGACCGAAGGAGCTAACCGCT
TTTTTGCACAACATGGGGGATCATGTAACTCGCCTTGATCGTTGGGAACCGGAGCTGAATGAAGCCATAC
CAAACGACGAGCGTGACACCACGATGCCTGTAGCAATGGCAACAACGTTGCGCAAACTATTAACTGGCGA
ACTACTTACTCTAGCTTCCCGGCAACAATTAATAGACTGGATGGAGGCGGATAAAGTTGCAGGACCACTT
CTGCGCTCGGCCCTTCCGGCTGGCTGGTTTATTGCTGATAAATCTGGAGCCGGTGAGCGTGGGTCTCGCG
GTATCATTGCAGCACTGGGGCCAGATGGTAAGCCCTCCCGTATCGTAGTTATCTACACGACGGGGAGTCA
GGCAACTATGGATGAACGAAATAGACAGATCGCTGAGATAGGTGCCTCACTGATTAAGCATTGGTAACTG
TCAGACCAAGTTTACTCATATATACTTTAGATTGATTTAAAACTTCATTTTTAATTTAAAAGGATCTAGG
TGAAGATCCTTTTTGATAATCTCATGACCAAAATCCCTTAACGTGAGTTTTCGTTCCACTGAGCGTCAGA
CCCCGTAGAAAAGATCAAAGGATCTTCTTGAGATCCTTTTTTTCTGCGCGTAATCTGCTGCTTGCAAACA
AAAAAACCACCGCTACCAGCGGTGGTTTGTTTGCCGGATCAAGAGCTACCAACTCTTTTTCCGAAGGTAA
CTGGCTTCAGCAGAGCGCAGATACCAAATACTGTTCTTCTAGTGTAGCCGTAGTTAGGCCACCACTTCAA
GAACTCTGTAGCACCGCCTACATACCTCGCTCTGCTAATCCTGTTACCAGTGGCTGCTGCCAGTGGCGAT
AAGTCGTGTCTTACCGGGTTGGACTCAAGACGATAGTTACCGGATAAGGCGCAGCGGTCGGGCTGAACGG
GGGGTTCGTGCACACAGCCCAGCTTGGAGCGAACGACCTACACCGAACTGAGATACCTACAGCGTGAGCT
ATGAGAAAGCGCCACGCTTCCCGAAGGGAGAAAGGCGGACAGGTATCCGGTAAGCGGCAGGGTCGGAACA
GGAGAGCGCACGAGGGAGCTTCCAGGGGGAAACGCCTGGTATCTTTATAGTCCTGTCGGGTTTCGCCACC
TCTGACTTGAGCGTCGATTTTTGTGATGCTCGTCAGGGGGGCGGAGCCTATGGAAAAACGCCAGCAACGC
GGCCTTTTTACGGTTCCTGGCCTTTTGCTGGCCTTTTGCTCACAT
